>Addgene plasmid #26214 | pJFRC2-10XUAS-IVS-mCD8::GFP | depositor full sequence | sequence record 12318 | Author sequence
GACTCAGGTGGCACTTTTCGGGGAAATGTGCGCGGAACCCCTATTTGTTTATTTTTCTAAATACATTCAA
ATATGTATCCGCTCATGAGACAATAACCCTGATAAATGCTTCAATAATATTGAAAAAGGAAGAGTATGAG
TATTCAACATTTCCGTGTCGCCCTTATTCCCTTTTTTGCGGCATTTTGCCTTCCTGTTTTTGCTCACCCA
GAAACGCTGGTGAAAGTAAAAGATGCTGAAGATCAGTTGGGTGCACGAGTGGGTTACATCGAACTGGATC
TCAACAGCGGTAAGATCCTTGAGAGTTTTCGCCCCGAAGAACGTTTTCCAATGATGAGCACTTTTAAAGT
TCTGCTATGTGGCGCGGTATTATCCCGTATTGACGCCGGGCAAGAGCAACTCGGTCGCCGCATACACTAT
TCTCAGAATGACTTGGTTGAGTACTCACCAGTCACAGAAAAGCATCTTACGGATGGCATGACAGTAAGAG
AATTATGCAGTGCTGCCATAACCATGAGTGATAACACTGCGGCCAACTTACTTCTGACAACGATCGGAGG
ACCGAAGGAGCTAACCGCTTTTTTGCACAACATGGGGGATCATGTAACTCGCCTTGATCGTTGGGAACCG
GAGCTGAATGAAGCCATACCAAACGACGAGCGTGACACCACGATGCCTGTAGCAATGGCAACAACGTTGC
GCAAACTATTAACTGGCGAACTACTTACTCTAGCTTCCCGGCAACAATTAATAGACTGGATGGAGGCGGA
TAAAGTTGCAGGACCACTTCTGCGCTCGGCCCTTCCGGCTGGCTGGTTTATTGCTGATAAATCTGGAGCC
GGTGAGCGTGGGTCTCGCGGTATCATTGCAGCACTGGGGCCAGATGGTAAGCCCTCCCGTATCGTAGTTA
TCTACACGACGGGGAGTCAGGCAACTATGGATGAACGAAATAGACAGATCGCTGAGATAGGTGCCTCACT
GATTAAGCATTGGTAACTGTCAGACCAAGTTTACTCATATATACTTTAGATTGATTTAAAACTTCATTTT
TAATTTAAAAGGATCTAGGTGAAGATCCTTTTTGATAATCTCATGACCAAAATCCCTTAACGTGAGTTTT
CGTTCCACTGAGCGTCAGACCCCGTAGAAAAGATCAAAGGATCTTCTTGAGATCCTTTTTTTCTGCGCGT
AATCTGCTGCTTGCAAACAAAAAAACCACCGCTACCAGCGGTGGTTTGTTTGCCGGATCAAGAGCTACCA
ACTCTTTTTCCGAAGGTAACTGGCTTCAGCAGAGCGCAGATACCAAATACTGTTCTTCTAGTGTAGCCGT
AGTTAGGCCACCACTTCAAGAACTCTGTAGCACCGCCTACATACCTCGCTCTGCTAATCCTGTTACCAGT
GGCTGCTGCCAGTGGCGATAAGTCGTGTCTTACCGGGTTGGACTCAAGACGATAGTTACCGGATAAGGCG
CAGCGGTCGGGCTGAACGGGGGGTTCGTGCACACAGCCCAGCTTGGAGCGAACGACCTACACCGAACTGA
GATACCTACAGCGTGAGCTATGAGAAAGCGCCACGCTTCCCGAAGGGAGAAAGGCGGACAGGTATCCGGT
AAGCGGCAGGGTCGGAACAGGAGAGCGCACGAGGGAGCTTCCAGGGGGAAACGCCTGGTATCTTTATAGT
CCTGTCGGGTTTCGCCACCTCTGACTTGAGCGTCGATTTTTGTGATGCTCGTCAGGGGGGCGGAGCCTAT
GGAAAAACGCCAGCAACGCGGCCTTTTTACGGTTCCTGGCCTTTTGCTGGCCTTTTGCTCACATGTTACC
GTCGACGATGTAGGTCACGGTCTCGAAGCCGCGGTGCGGGTGCCAGGGCGTGCCCTTGGGCTCCCCGGGC
GCGTACTCCACCTCACCCATCTGGTCCATCATGATGAACGGGTCGAGGTGGCGGTAGTTGATCCCGGCGA
ACGCGCGGCGCACCGGGAAGCCCTCGCCCTCGAAACCGCTGGGCGCGGTGGTCACGGTGAGCACGGGACG
TGCGACGGCGTCGGCGGGTGCGGATACGCGGGGCAGCGTCAGCGGGTTCTCGACGGTCACGGCGGGCATG
TCGACAAGCCGAACATATGGGCGCGCCTAGTATGTATGTAAGTTAATAAAACCCATTTTTGCGGAAAGTA
GATAAAAAAAACATTTTTTTTTTTTACTGCACTGGATATCATTGAACTTATCTGATCAGTTTTAAATTTA
CTTCGATCCAAGGGTATTTGATGTACCAGGTTCTTTCGATTACCTCTCACTCAAAATGACATTCCACTCA
AAGTCAGCGCTGTTTGCCTCCTTCTCTGTCCACAGAAATATCGCCGTCTCTTTCGCCGCTGCGTCCGCTA
TCTCTTTCGCCACCGTTTGTAGCGTTACGTAGCGTCAATGTCCGCCTTCAGTTGCATTTTGTCAGCGGTT
TCGTGACGAAGCTCCAAGCGGTTTACGCCATCAATTAAACACAAAGTGCTGTGCCAAAACTCCTCTCGCT
TCTTATTTTTGTTTGTTTTTTGAGTGATTGGGGTGGTGATTGGTTTTGGGTGGGTAAGCAGGGGAAAGTG
TGAAAAATCCCGGCAATGGGCCAAGAGGATCAGGAGCTATTAATTCGCGGAGGCAGCAAACACCCATCTG
CCGAGCATCTGAACAATGTGAGTAGTACATGTGCATACATCTTAAGTTCACTTGATCTATAGGAACTGCG
ATTGCAACATCAAATTGTATGCGGCGTGAGAACTGCGACCCACAAAAATCCCAAACCGCAATTGCACAAA
CAAATAGTGACACGAAACAGATTATTCTGGTAGCTGTTCTCGCTATATAAGACAATTTTTGAGATCATAT
CATGATCAAGACATCTAAAGGCATTCATTTTCGACTATATTCTTTTTTACAAAAAATATAACAACCAGAT
ATTTTAAGCTGATCCTAGATGCACAAAAAATAAATAAAAGTATAAACCTACTTCGTAGGATACTTCGGGG
TACTTTTTGTTCGGGGTTAGATGAGCATAACGCTAGTAGTTGATATTTGAGATCCCCTATCATTGCAGGG
TGACAGCGGAGCGGCTTCGCAGAGCTGCATTAACCAGGGCTTCGGGCAGGCCAAAAACTACGGCACGCTC
CGGCCACCCAGTCCGCCGGAGGACTCCGGTTCAGGGAGCGGCCAACTAGCCGAGAACCTCACCTATGCCT
GGCACAATATGGACATCTTTGGGGCGGTCAATCAGCCGGGCTCCGGATGGCGGCAGCTGGTCAACCGGAC
ACGCGGACTATTCTGCAACGAGCGACACATACCGGCGCCCAGGAAACATTTGCTCAAGAACGGTGAGTTT
CTATTCGCAGTCGGCTGATCTGTGTGAAATCTTAATAAAGGGTCCAATTACCAATTTGAAACTCAGTTTG
CGGCGTGGCCTATCCGGGCGAACTTTTGGCCGTGATGGGCAGTTCCGGTGCCGGAAAGACGACCCTGCTG
AATGCCCTTGCCTTTCGATCGCCGCAGGGCATCCAAGTATCGCCATCCGGGATGCGACTGCTCAATGGCC
AACCTGTGGACGCCAAGGAGATGCAGGCCAGGTGCGCCTATGTCCAGCAGGATGACCTCTTTATCGGCTC
CCTAACGGCCAGGGAACACCTGATTTTCCAAGCCATGGTGCGGATGCCACGACATCTGACCTATCGGCAG
CGAGTGGCCCGCGTGGATCAGGTGATCCAGGAGCTTTCGCTCAGCAAATGTCAGCACACGATCATCGGTG
TGCCCGGCAGGGTGAAAGGTCTGTCCGGCGGAGAAAGGAAGCGTCTGGCATTCGCCTCCGAGGCTCTAAC
CGATCCGCCGCTTCTGATCTGCGATGAGCCCACCTCCGGACTGGACTCCTTTACCGCCCACAGCGTCGTC
CAGGTGCTGAAGAAGCTGTCGCAGAAGGGCAAGACCGTCATCCTGACCATTCATCAGCCGTCTTCCGAGC
TGTTTGAGCTCTTTGACAAGATCCTTCTGATGGCCGAGGGCAGGGTAGCTTTCTTGGGCACTCCCAGCGA
AGCCGTCGACTTCTTTTCCTAGTGAGTTCGATGTGTTTATTAAGGGTATCTAGTATTACATAACATCTCA
ACTCCTATCCAGCGTGGGTGCCCAGTGTCCTACCAACTACAATCCGGCGGACTTTTACGTACAGGTGTTG
GCCGTTGTGCCCGGACGGGAGATCGAGTCCCGTGATCGGATCGCCAAGATATGCGACAATTTTGCCATTA
GCAAAGTAGCCCGGGATATGGAGCAGTTGTTGGCCACCAAAAATCTGGAGAAGCCACTGGAGCAGCCGGA
GAATGGGTACACCTACAAGGCCACCTGGTTCATGCAGTTCCGGGCGGTCCTGTGGCGATCCTGGCTGTCG
GTGCTCAAGGAACCACTCCTCGTAAAAGTGCGACTTATTCAGACAACGGTGAGTGGTTCCAGTGGAAACA
AATGATATAACGCTTACAATTCTTGGAAACAAATTCGCTAGATTTTAGATAGAATTGCCTGATTCCACAC
CCTTCTTAGTTTTTTTCAATGAGATGTATAGTTTATAGTTTTGCAGAAGATAAATAAATTTCATTTAACT
CGCGAATATTAATGAGATGCGAGTAACATTTTAATTTGCAGATGGTTGCCATCTTGATTGGCCTCATCTT
TTTGGGCCAACAACTCACGCAAGTGGGTGTGATGAATATCAACGGAGCCATCTTCCTCTTCCTGACCAAC
ATGACCTTTCAAAACGTCTTTGCCACGATAAATGTAAGTCATGTTTAGAATACATTTGCATTTCAATAAT
TTACTAACTTTCTAATGAATCGATTCGATTTAGGTGTTCACCTCAGAGCTGCCAGTTTTTATGAGGGAGG
CCCGAAGTCGACTTTATCGCTGTGACACATACTTTCTGGGCAAAACGATTGCCGAATTGCCGCTTTTTCT
CACAGTGCCACTGGTCTTCACGGCGATTGCCTATCCGATGATCGGACTGCGGGCCGGAGTGCTGCACTTC
TTCAACTGCCTGGCGCTGGTCACTCTGGTGGCCAATGTGTCAACGTCCTTCGGATATCTAATATCCTGCG
CCAGCTCCTCGACCTCGATGGCGCTGTCTGTGGGTCCGCCGGTTATCATACCATTCCTGCTCTTTGGCGG
CTTCTTCTTGAACTCGGGCTCGGTGCCAGTATACCTCAAATGGTTGTCGTACCTCTCATGGTTCCGTTAC
GCCAACGAGGGTCTGCTGATTAACCAATGGGCGGACGTGGAGCCGGGCGAAATTAGCTGCACATCGTCGA
ACACCACGTGCCCCAGTTCGGGCAAGGTCATCCTGGAGACGCTTAACTTCTCCGCCGCCGATCTGCCGCT
GGACTACGTGGGTCTGGCCATTCTCATCGTGAGCTTCCGGGTGCTCGCATATCTGGCTCTAAGACTTCGG
GCCCGACGCAAGGAGTAGCCGACATATATCCGAAATAACTGCTTGTTTTTTTTTTTTACCATTATTACCA
TCGTGTTTACTGTTTATTGCCCCCTCAAAAAGCTAATGTAATTATATTTGTGCCAATAAAAACAAGATAT
GACCTATAGAATACAAGTATTTCCCCTTCGAACATCCCCACAAGTAGACTTTGGATTTGTCTTCTAACCA
AAAGACTTACACACCTGCATACCTTACATCAAAAACTCGTTTATCGCTACATAAAACACCGGGATATATT
TTTTATATACATACTTTTCAAATCGCGCGCCCTCTTCATAATTCACCTCCACCACACCACGTTTCGTAGT
TGCTCTTTCGCTGTCTCCCACCCGCTCTCCGCAACACATTCACCTTTTGTTCGACGACCTTGGAGCGACT
GTCGTTAGTTCCGCGCGATTCGGTTCGCTCAAATGGTTCCGAGTGGTTCATTTCGTCTCAATAGAAATTA
GTAATAAATATTTGTATGTACAATTTATTTGCTCCAATATATTTGTATATATTTCCCTCACAGCTATATT
TATTCTAATTTAATATTATGACTTTTTAAGGTAATTTTTTGTGACCTGTTCGGAGTGATTAGCGTTACAA
TTTGAACTGAAAGTGACATCCAGTGTTTGTTCCTTGTGTAGATGCATCTCAAAAAAATGGTGGGCATAAT
AGTGTTGTTTATATATATCAAAAATAACAACTATAATAATAAGAATACATTTAATTTAGAAAATGCTTGG
ATTTCACTGGAACTAGGGCGCGCCTCCGGAACATAATGGTGCAGGGCGCTGACTTCCGCGTTTCCAGACT
TTACGAAACACGGAAACCGAAGACCATTCATGTTGTTGCTCAGGTCGCAGACGTTTTGCAGCAGCAGTCG
CTTCACGTTCGCTCGCGTATCGGTGATTCATTCTGCTAACCAGTAAGGCAACCCCGCCAGCCTAGCCGGG
TCCTCAACGACAGGAGCACGATCATGCGCACCCGTGGCCAGGGCCGCAAGCTTGCATGCCTGCAGGTCGG
AGTACTGTCCTCCGAGCGGAGTACTGTCCTCCGAGCGGAGTACTGTCCTCCGAGCGGAGTACTGTCCTCC
GAGCGGAGTACTGTCCTCCGAGCGGAGACTCTAGCCCTAGGGCATGCCTGCAGGTCGGAGTACTGTCCTC
CGAGCGGAGTACTGTCCTCCGAGCGGAGTACTGTCCTCCGAGCGGAGTACTGTCCTCCGAGCGGAGTACT
GTCCTCCGAGCGGAGACTCTAGCGCTAGCGACGTCGAGCGCCGGAGTATAAATAGAGGCGCTTCGTCTAC
GGAGCGACAATTCAATTCAAACAAGCAAAGTGAACACGTCGCTAAGCGAAAGCTAAGCAAATAAACAAGC
GCAGCTGAACAAGCTAAACAATCTGCAGTAAAGTGCAAGTTAAAGTGAATCAATTAAAAGTAACCAGCAA
CCAAGTAAATCAACTGCAACTACTGAAATCTGCCAAGAAGTAATTATTGAATACAAGAAGAGAACTCTGA
ATAGATCTAAAAGGTAGGTTCAACCACTGATGCCTAGGCACACCGAAACGACTAACCCTAATTCTTATCC
TTTACTTCAGGCGGCCGCGGCTCGAGCAAAATGGCCTCACCGTTGACCCGCTTTCTGTCGCTGAACCTGC
TGCTGCTGGGTGAGTCGATTATCCTGGGGAGTGGAGAAGCTAAGCCACAGGCACCCGAACTCCGAATCTT
TCCAAAGAAAATGGACGCCGAACTTGGTCAGAAGGTGGACCTGGTATGTGAAGTGTTGGGGTCCGTTTCG
CAAGGATGCTCTTGGCTCTTCCAGAACTCCAGCTCCAAACTCCCCCAGCCCACCTTCGTTGTCTATATGG
CTTCATCCCACAACAAGATAACGTGGGACGAGAAGCTGAATTCGTCGAAACTGTTTTCTGCCATGAGGGA
CACGAATAATAAGTACGTTCTCACCCTGAACAAGTTCAGCAAGGAAAACGAAGGCTACTATTTCTGCTCA
GTCATCAGCAACTCGGTGATGTACTTCAGTTCTGTCGTGCCAGTCCTTCAGAAAGTGAACTCTACTACTA
CCAAGCCAGTGCTGCGAACTCCCTCACCTGTGCACCCTACCGGGACATCTCAGCCCCAGAGACCAGAAGA
TTGTCGGCCCCGTGGCTCAGTGAAGGGGACCGGATTGGACTTCGCCTGTGATATTTACATCTGGGCACCC
TTGGCCGGAATCTGCGTGGCCCTTCTGCTGTCCTTGATCATCACTCTCATCTGCTACCACAGCCGCGGAT
CCATGAGTAAAGGAGAAGAACTTTTCACTGGAGTTGTCCCAATTCTTGTTGAATTAGATGGTGATGTTAA
TGGGCACAAATTTTCTGTCAGTGGAGAGGGTGAAGGTGATGCAACATACGGAAAACTTACCCTTAAATTT
ATTTGCACTACTGGAAAACTACCTGTTCCATGGCCAACACTTGTCACTACTTTAACTTATGGTGTTCAAT
GCTTTTCAAGATACCCAGATCATATGAAACAGCATGACTTTTTCAAGAGTGCCATGCCCGAAGGTTATGT
CCAGGAAAGAACTATATTTTTCAAAGATGACGGGAACTACAAGACACGTGCTGAAGTCAAGTTTGAAGGT
GATACCCTTGTTAATAGAATCGAGTTAAAAGGTATTGATTTTAAAGAAGATGGAAACATTCTTGGACACA
AATTGGAATACAACTATAACTCACACAATGTATACATCATGGCAGACAAACAAAAGAATGGAATCAAAGT
TAACTTCAAAATTAGACACAACATTGAAGATGGAAGCGTTCAACTAGCAGACCATTATCAACAAAATACT
CCAATTGGCGATGGCCCTGTCCTTTTACCAGACAACCATTACCTGTCCACACAATCTGCCCTTTCGAAAG
ATCCCAACGAAAAGAGAGACCACATGGTCCTTCTTGAGTTTGTAACAGCTGCTGGGATTACACATGGCAT
GGATGAACTATACAAATAATCTAGAGGATCTTTGTGAAGGAACCTTACTTCTGTGGTGTGACATAATTGG
ACAAACTACCTACAGAGATTTAAAGCTCTAAGGTAAATATAAAATTTTTAAGTGTATAATGTGTTAAACT
ACTGATTCTAATTGTTTGTGTATTTTAGATTCCAACCTATGGAACTGATGAATGGGAGCAGTGGTGGAAT
GCCTTTAATGAGGAAAACCTGTTTTGCTCAGAAGAAATGCCATCTAGTGATGATGAGGCTACTGCTGACT
CTCAACATTCTACTCCTCCAAAAAAGAAGAGAAAGGTAGAAGACCCCAAGGACTTTCCTTCAGAATTGCT
AAGTTTTTTGAGTCATGCTGTGTTTAGTAATAGAACTCTTGCTTGCTTTGCTATTTACACCACAAAGGAA
AAAGCTGCACTGCTATACAAGAAAATTATGGAAAAATATTTGATGTATAGTGCCTTGACTAGAGATCATA
ATCAGCCATACCACATTTGTAGAGGTTTTACTTGCTTTAAAAAACCTCCCACACCTCCCCCTGAACCTGA
AACATAAAATGAATGCAATTGTTGTTGTTAACTTGTTTATTGCAGCTTATAATGGTTACAAATAAAGCAA
TAGCATCACAAATTTCACAAATAAAGCATTTTTTTCACTGCATTCTAGTTGTGGTTTGTCCAAACTCATC
AATGTATCTTATCATGTCTGGATCGATCTGGCCGGCCGTTTAAACGAATTCTTGAAGACGAAAGGGCCTC
GTGATACGCCTATTTTTATAGGTTAATGTCATGATAATAATGGTTTCTTA
Features (pLannotate 1.2.2; 19 found; start..end, strand, type, name):
     31..135     +  promoter       AmpR promoter: bla
    136..996     +  CDS            AmpR: β-lactamase; bla; confers resistance to ampicillin, carbenicillin, and related antibiotics
   1167..1755    +  rep_origin     ori: high-copy-number ColE1/pMB1/pBR322/pUC origin of replication
   1842..1911    +  protein_bind   attB: attB site for the φC31 integrase (Groth et al., 2000) phage φC31 integrase
   2606..5478    +  CDS            mini-white: Drosophila white gene eye color pigment; white; This is a modified version of the white gene lacking part of the first intron.
   6251..6406    +  CDS            YPB1_ECOLX (fragment): Protein predicted: Swiss-Prot protein existence level 4. From Escherichia coli.
   6488..6509    -  misc_feature   MCS (fragment): pUC18/19 multiple cloning site
   6508..6602    +  protein_bind   5X UAS: five tandem copies of the "ScaI site" 17-mer CGGAGTACTGTCCTCCG, an upstream activating sequence (UAS) that efficiently binds yeast Gal4 (Webster et al., 1988; Pfeiffer et al., 2010) GAL4
   6636..6730    +  protein_bind   5X UAS: five tandem copies of the "ScaI site" 17-mer CGGAGTACTGTCCTCCG, an upstream activating sequence (UAS) that efficiently binds yeast Gal4 (Webster et al., 1988; Pfeiffer et al., 2010) GAL4
   6761..6999    +  promoter       hsp70 promoter: Drosophila melanogaster hsp70Bb promoter
   7014..7080    +  intron         Mhc intron: modified Drosophila myosin heavy chain intron 16 (Pfeiffer et al., 2010)
   7101..7766    +  CDS            mCD8: mouse lymphocyte antigen CD8 alpha chain
   7773..8486    +  CDS            GFP: green fluorescent protein
   8497..8571    +  CDS            small t antigen (fragment): SV40 (simian virus 40) small t antigen
   8573..8638    +  intron         small t intron: SV40 (simian virus 40) small t antigen intron
   8768..8788    +  CDS            SV40 NLS: nuclear localization signal of SV40 (simian virus 40) large T antigen
   8795..8929    +  CDS            LT_POVHA (fragment): Protein inferred from homology: Swiss-Prot protein existence level 3. Isoform large T antigen is a key early protein essential for both driving viral replication and inducing cellular transformation. Plays a role in viral genome replication by driving entry of quiescent cells into the cell cycle and by autoregulating the synthesis of viral early mRNA. Displays highly oncogenic activities by corrupting the host cellular checkpoint mechanisms that guard cell division and the transcription, replication, and repair of DNA. Participates in the modulation of cellular gene expression preceeding viral
   8954..9037    +  CDS            large T antigen (fragment): large T antigen from SV40 (simian virus 40)
   9060..9194    +  polyA_signal   SV40 poly(A) signal: SV40 polyadenylation signal
