[The description below was written by a language model from this plasmid's Addgene catalogue record and pLannotate feature annotations shown in this document.]
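Description:
pJFRC2-10XUAS-IVS-mCD8::GFP is a Drosophila (insect expression) transgenesis vector built on the pJFRC-MUH backbone, totalling about 9.3 kb. In bacteria it is maintained as a high-copy plasmid through a ColE1/pUC-type origin and selected with ampicillin via the β-lactamase gene and its own promoter. For fly work it carries a φC31 integrase attB site, which allows site-specific integration into a genomic attP landing site, and the mini-white gene, an eye-colour marker used to identify transformants.

The payload is a GAL4-responsive reporter cassette. Two adjacent blocks of five GAL4-binding UAS repeats (ten sites in total) sit upstream of a Drosophila hsp70Bb promoter, so transcription depends on GAL4 supplied by a driver line. Immediately downstream lies the "IVS", a modified myosin heavy chain intron 16 placed in the 5′ untranslated region; introns in this position generally improve transcript processing and expression. The coding insert of roughly 1.4 kb, cloned between XhoI and XbaI sites that remain intact, fuses the mouse CD8 alpha chain to GFP, producing a membrane-targeted fluorescent protein that outlines cell surfaces and fine processes. The transcript is terminated by an SV40 3′ region containing the small t intron and the SV40 polyadenylation signal. The small t, large T and NLS fragments annotated there are parts of this terminator segment rather than expressed products.

The construct belongs to a series developed to refine targeted gene expression tools in Drosophila. It serves as a UAS reporter for visualising the morphology of GAL4-expressing cells, and the retained cloning sites should allow other coding sequences to be swapped in.
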