Addgene plasmid #26214: pJFRC2-10XUAS-IVS-mCD8::GFP
Depositing lab: Gerald Rubin. Depositing organization: HHMI, Janelia Research Campus. Publication: Refinement of tools for targeted gene expression in Drosophila. Pfeiffer BD, Ngo TT, Hibbard KL, Murphy C, Jenett A, Truman JW, Rubin GM. Genetics. 2010 Oct;186(2):735-55. doi: 10.1534/genetics.110.119917. Epub 2010 Aug 9. PubMed 20697123.
Backbone
  Vector backbone: pJFRC-MUH
  Backbone size w/o insert (bp): 7901
  Vector type: Insect Expression
Growth in bacteria
  Bacterial resistance: Ampicillin, 100 μg/mL
  Growth temperature: 37°C
  Growth strain: DH5alpha
  Copy number: High Copy
Gene/Insert
  Gene/Insert name: mCD8::GFP
  Species: M. musculus (mouse)
  Insert size (bp): 1389
  Cloning method: Restriction Enzyme; 5′ cloning site XhoI (not destroyed); 3′ cloning site XbaI (not destroyed)
  Sequencing primers: 5′ hsp70 F: GAGCGCCGGAGTATAAATAGAG; 3′ SV40 R: CCATTCATCAGTTCCATAGG
Terms and licenses: Academic/Nonprofit Terms; Industry Terms: Not Available to Industry
How to cite: pJFRC2-10XUAS-IVS-mCD8::GFP was a gift from Gerald Rubin (Addgene plasmid # 26214 ; http://n2t.net/addgene:26214 ; RRID:Addgene_26214)
