>Addgene plasmid #26214 | pJFRC2-10XUAS-IVS-mCD8::GFP | addgene partial sequence | sequence record 32320 | 26214 with HS_promoter_R (CAGCTGCGCTTGTTTATTTG)
TTGTTTGATTGAATTGTCGCTCCGTAGACGAAGCGCCTCTATTTATACTCCGGCGCTCGACGTCGCTAGC
GCTAGAGTCTCCGCTCGGAGGACAGTACTCCGCTCGGAGGACAGTACTCCGCTCGGAGGACAGTACTCCG
CTCGGAGGACAGTACTCCGCTCGGAGGACAGTACTCCGACCTGCAGGCATGCCCTAGGGCTAGAGTCTCC
GCTCGGAGGACAGTACTCCGCTCGGAGGACAGTACTCCGCTCGGAGGACAGTACTCCGCTCGGAGGACAG
TACTCCGCTCGGAGGACAGTACTCCGACCTGCAGGCATGCAAGCTTGCGGCCCTGGCCACGGGTGCGCAT
GATCGTGCTCCTGTCGTTGAGGACCCGGCTAGGCTGGCGGGGTTGCCTTACTGGTTAGCAGAATGAATCA
CCGATACGCGAGCGAACGTGAAGCGACTGCTGCTGCAAAACGTCTGCGACCTGAGCAACAACATGAATGG
TCTTCGGTTTCCGTGTTTCGTAAAGTCTGGAAACGCGGAAGTCAGCGCCCTGCACCATTATGTTCCGGAG
GCGCGCCCTAGTTCCAGTGAAATCCAAGCATTTTCTAAATTAAATGTATTCTTATTATTATAGTTGTTAT
TTTTGATATATATAAACAACACTATTATGCCCACCATTTTTTTGAGATGCATCTACACAAGGAACAAACA
CTGGATGTCACTTTCAGTTCAAATTGTAACGCTAATCACTCCGAACAGGTCACAAAAAATTACCTTAAAA
AGTCATAATATTAAATTAGAATAAATATAGCTGTGAGGGAAATATATACAAATATATTGGAGCAAATAAA
TTGTACATACAAATATTTATTACTAATTTCTATTGAGACGAAATGAACCACTCGGAACCATTTGAGCGAA
CCGAATCGCGCGGAACTAACGACAGTCGCTCCA
