>Addgene plasmid #26214 | pJFRC2-10XUAS-IVS-mCD8::GFP | addgene partial sequence | sequence record 32321 | 26214 with GFP-R
GTCTTCTCCTTTACTCATGGATCCGCGGCTGTGGTAGCAGATGAGAGTGATGATCAAGGACAGCAGAAGG
GCCACGCAGATTCCGGCCAAGGGTGCCCAGATGTAAATATCACAGGCGAAGTCCAATCCGGTCCCCTTCA
CTGAGCCACGGGGCCGACAATCTTCTGGTCTCTGGGGCTGAGATGTCCCGGTAGGGTGCACAGGTGAGGG
AGTTCGCAGCACTGGCTTGGTAGTAGTAGAGTTCACTTTCTGAAGGACTGGCACGACAGAACTGAAGTAC
ATCACCGAGTTGCTGATGACTGAGCAGAAATAGTAGCCTTCGTTTTCCTTGCTGAACTTGTTCAGGGTGA
GAACGTACTTATTATTCGTGTCCCTCATGGCAGAAAACAGTTTCGACGAATTCAGCTTCTCGTCCCACGT
TATCTTGTTGTGGGATGAAGCCATATAGACAACGAAGGTGGGCTGGGGGAGTTTGGAGCTGGAGTTCTGG
AAGAGCCAAGAGCATCCTTGCGAAACGGACCCCAACACTTCACATACCAGGTCCACCTTCTGACCAAGTT
CGGCGTCCATTTTCTTTGGAAAGATTCGGAGTTCGGGTGCCTGTGGCTTAGCTTCTCCACTCCCCAGGAT
AATCGACTCACCCAGCAGCAGCAGGTTCAGCGACAGAAAGCGGGTCAACGGTGAGGCCATTTTGCTCGAG
CCGCGGCCGCCTGAAGTAAAGGATAAGAATTAGGGTTAGTCGTTTCGGTGTGCCTAGGCATCAGTGGTTG
AACCTACCTTTTAGATCTATTCAGAGTTCTCTTCTTGTATTCAATAATTACTTCTTGGCAGATTTCAGTA
GTTGCAGTTGATTTACTTGGTTGCTGGTTACTTTTAATTGATTCACTTTAACTTGGCACTTTTACTGCAG
ATTG
